>Addgene plasmid #128677 | pLVX-Flag-Polß(D256A)-IRES-puro | addgene full sequence | sequence record 320814 | Addgene NGS Result
GATCCCGCCCCTCTCCCTCCCCCCCCCCTAACGTTACTGGCCGAAGCCGCTTGGAATAAGGCCGGTGTGC
GTTTGTCTATATGTTATTTTCCACCATATTGCCGTCTTTTGGCAATGTGAGGGCCCGGAAACCTGGCCCT
GTCTTCTTGACGAGCATTCCTAGGGGTCTTTCCCCTCTCGCCAAAGGAATGCAAGGTCTGTTGAATGTCG
TGAAGGAAGCAGTTCCTCTGGAAGCTTCTTGAAGACAAACAACGTCTGTAGCGACCCTTTGCAGGCAGCG
GAACCCCCCACCTGGCGACAGGTGCCTCTGCGGCCAAAAGCCACGTGTATAAGATACACCTGCAAAGGCG
GCACAACCCCAGTGCCACGTTGTGAGTTGGATAGTTGTGGAAAGAGTCAAATGGCTCTCCTCAAGCGTAT
TCAACAAGGGGCTGAAGGATGCCCAGAAGGTACCCCATTGTATGGGATCTGATCTGGGGCCTCGGTGCAC
ATGCTTTACATGTGTTTAGTCGAGGTTAAAAAAACGTCTAGGCCCCCCGAACCACGGGGACGTGGTTTTC
CTTTGAAAAACACGATGATAAGCTTGCCACAACCCACAAGGAGACGACCTTCCATGACCGAGTACAAGCC
CACGGTGCGCCTCGCCACCCGCGACGACGTCCCCCGGGCCGTACGCACCCTCGCCGCCGCGTTCGCCGAC
TACCCCGCCACGCGCCACACCGTCGACCCGGACCGCCACATCGAGCGGGTCACCGAGCTGCAAGAACTCT
TCCTCACGCGCGTCGGGCTCGACATCGGCAAGGTGTGGGTCGCGGACGACGGCGCCGCGGTGGCGGTCTG
GACCACGCCGGAGAGCGTCGAAGCGGGGGCGGTGTTCGCCGAGATCGGCCCGCGCATGGCCGAGTTGAGC
GGTTCCCGGCTGGCCGCGCAGCAACAGATGGAAGGCCTCCTGGCGCCGCACCGGCCCAAGGAGCCCGCGT
GGTTCCTGGCCACCGTCGGCGTCTCGCCCGACCACCAGGGCAAGGGTCTGGGCAGCGCCGTCGTGCTCCC
CGGAGTGGAGGCGGCCGAGCGCGCCGGGGTGCCCGCCTTCCTGGAGACCTCCGCGCCCCGCAACCTCCCC
TTCTACGAGCGGCTCGGCTTCACCGTCACCGCCGACGTCGAGGTGCCCGAAGGACCGCGCACCTGGTGCA
TGACCCGCAAGCCCGGTGCCTAGACGCGTCTGGAACAATCAACCTCTGGATTACAAAATTTGTGAAAGAT
TGACTGGTATTCTTAACTATGTTGCTCCTTTTACGCTATGTGGATACGCTGCTTTAATGCCTTTGTATCA
TGCTATTGCTTCCCGTATGGCTTTCATTTTCTCCTCCTTGTATAAATCCTGGTTGCTGTCTCTTTATGAG
GAGTTGTGGCCCGTTGTCAGGCAACGTGGCGTGGTGTGCACTGTGTTTGCTGACGCAACCCCCACTGGTT
GGGGCATTGCCACCACCTGTCAGCTCCTTTCCGGGACTTTCGCTTTCCCCCTCCCTATTGCCACGGCGGA
ACTCATCGCCGCCTGCCTTGCCCGCTGCTGGACAGGGGCTCGGCTGTTGGGCACTGACAATTCCGTGGTG
TTGTCGGGGAAGCTGACGTCCTTTCCATGGCTGCTCGCCTGTGTTGCCACCTGGATTCTGCGCGGGACGT
CCTTCTGCTACGTCCCTTCGGCCCTCAATCCAGCGGACCTTCCTTCCCGCGGCCTGCTGCCGGCTCTGCG
GCCTCTTCCGCGTCTTCGCCTTCGCCCTCAGACGAGTCGGATCTCCCTTTGGGCCGCCTCCCCGCCTGGA
ATTAATTCTGCAGTCGAGACCTAGAAAAACATGGAGCAATCACAAGTAGCAATACAGCAGCTACCAATGC
TGATTGTGCCTGGCTAGAAGCACAAGAGGAGGAGGAGGTGGGTTTTCCAGTCACACCTCAGGTACCTTTA
AGACCAATGACTTACAAGGCAGCTGTAGATCTTAGCCACTTTTTAAAAGAAAAGAGGGGACTGGAAGGGC
TAATTCACTCCCAACGAAGACAAGATATCCTTGATCTGTGGATCTACCACACACAAGGCTACTTCCCTGA
TTAGCAGAACTACACACCAGGGCCAGGGGTCAGATATCCACTGACCTTTGGATGGTGCTACAAGCTAGTA
CCAGTTGAGCCAGATAAGGTAGAAGAGGCCAATAAAGGAGAGAACACCAGCTTGTTACACCCTGTGAGCC
TGCATGGGATGGATGACCCGGAGAGAGAAGTGTTAGAGTGGAGGTTTGACAGCCGCCTAGCATTTCATCA
CGTGGCCCGAGAGCTGCATCCGGAGTACTTCAAGAACTGCTGATATCGAGCTTGCTACAAGGGACTTTCC
GCTGGGGACTTTCCAGGGAGGCGTGGCCTGGGCGGGACTGGGGAGTGGCGAGCCCTCAGATCCTGCATAT
AAGCAGCTGCTTTTTGCCTGTACTGGGTCTCTCTGGTTAGACCAGATCTGAGCCTGGGAGCTCTCTGGCT
AACTAGGGAACCCACTGCTTAAGCCTCAATAAAGCTTGCCTTGAGTGCTTCAAGTAGTGTGTGCCCGTCT
GTTGTGTGACTCTGGTAACTAGAGATCCCTCAGACCCTTTTAGTCAGTGTGGAAAATCTCTAGCAGTAGT
AGTTCATGTCATCTTATTATTCAGTATTTATAACTTGCAAAGAAATGAATATCAGAGAGTGAGAGGCCTT
GACATTGCTAGCGTTTACCGTCGACCTCTAGCTAGAGCTTGGCGTAATCATGGTCATAGCTGTTTCCTGT
GTGAAATTGTTATCCGCTCACAATTCCACACAACATACGAGCCGGAAGCATAAAGTGTAAAGCCTGGGGT
GCCTAATGAGTGAGCTAACTCACATTAATTGCGTTGCGCTCACTGCCCGCTTTCCAGTCGGGAAACCTGT
CGTGCCAGCTGCATTAATGAATCGGCCAACGCGCGGGGAGAGGCGGTTTGCGTATTGGGCGCTCTTCCGC
TTCCTCGCTCACTGACTCGCTGCGCTCGGTCGTTCGGCTGCGGCGAGCGGTATCAGCTCACTCAAAGGCG
GTAATACGGTTATCCACAGAATCAGGGGATAACGCAGGAAAGAACATGTGAGCAAAAGGCCAGCAAAAGG
CCAGGAACCGTAAAAAGGCCGCGTTGCTGGCGTTTTTCCATAGGCTCCGCCCCCCTGACGAGCATCACAA
AAATCGACGCTCAAGTCAGAGGTGGCGAAACCCGACAGGACTATAAAGATACCAGGCGTTTCCCCCTGGA
AGCTCCCTCGTGCGCTCTCCTGTTCCGACCCTGCCGCTTACCGGATACCTGTCCGCCTTTCTCCCTTCGG
GAAGCGTGGCGCTTTCTCATAGCTCACGCTGTAGGTATCTCAGTTCGGTGTAGGTCGTTCGCTCCAAGCT
GGGCTGTGTGCACGAACCCCCCGTTCAGCCCGACCGCTGCGCCTTATCCGGTAACTATCGTCTTGAGTCC
AACCCGGTAAGACACGACTTATCGCCACTGGCAGCAGCCACTGGTAACAGGATTAGCAGAGCGAGGTATG
TAGGCGGTGCTACAGAGTTCTTGAAGTGGTGGCCTAACTACGGCTACACTAGAAGAACAGTATTTGGTAT
CTGCGCTCTGCTGAAGCCAGTTACCTTCGGAAAAAGAGTTGGTAGCTCTTGATCCGGCAAACAAACCACC
GCTGGTAGCGGTGGTTTTTTTGTTTGCAAGCAGCAGATTACGCGCAGAAAAAAAGGATCTCAAGAAGATC
CTTTGATCTTTTCTACGGGGTCTGACGCTCAGTGGAACGAAAACTCACGTTAAGGGATTTTGGTCATGAG
ATTATCAAAAAGGATCTTCACCTAGATCCTTTTAAATTAAAAATGAAGTTTTAAATCAATCTAAAGTATA
TATGAGTAAACTTGGTCTGACAGTTACCAATGCTTAATCAGTGAGGCACCTATCTCAGCGATCTGTCTAT
TTCGTTCATCCATAGTTGCCTGACTCCCCGTCGTGTAGATAACTACGATACGGGAGGGCTTACCATCTGG
CCCCAGTGCTGCAATGATACCGCGAGACCCACGCTCACCGGCTCCAGATTTATCAGCAATAAACCAGCCA
GCCGGAAGGGCCGAGCGCAGAAGTGGTCCTGCAACTTTATCCGCCTCCATCCAGTCTATTAATTGTTGCC
GGGAAGCTAGAGTAAGTAGTTCGCCAGTTAATAGTTTGCGCAACGTTGTTGCCATTGCTACAGGCATCGT
GGTGTCACGCTCGTCGTTTGGTATGGCTTCATTCAGCTCCGGTTCCCAACGATCAAGGCGAGTTACATGA
TCCCCCATGTTGTGCAAAAAAGCGGTTAGCTCCTTCGGTCCTCCGATCGTTGTCAGAAGTAAGTTGGCCG
CAGTGTTATCACTCATGGTTATGGCAGCACTGCATAATTCTCTTACTGTCATGCCATCCGTAAGATGCTT
TTCTGTGACTGGTGAGTACTCAACCAAGTCATTCTGAGAATAGTGTATGCGGCGACCGAGTTGCTCTTGC
CCGGCGTCAATACGGGATAATACCGCGCCACATAGCAGAACTTTAAAAGTGCTCATCATTGGAAAACGTT
CTTCGGGGCGAAAACTCTCAAGGATCTTACCGCTGTTGAGATCCAGTTCGATGTAACCCACTCGTGCACC
CAACTGATCTTCAGCATCTTTTACTTTCACCAGCGTTTCTGGGTGAGCAAAAACAGGAAGGCAAAATGCC
GCAAAAAAGGGAATAAGGGCGACACGGAAATGTTGAATACTCATACTCTTCCTTTTTCAATATTATTGAA
GCATTTATCAGGGTTATTGTCTCATGAGCGGATACATATTTGAATGTATTTAGAAAAATAAACAAATAGG
GGTTCCGCGCACATTTCCCCGAAAAGTGCCACCTGACGTCGACGGATCGGGAGATCAACTTGTTTATTGC
AGCTTATAATGGTTACAAATAAAGCAATAGCATCACAAATTTCACAAATAAAGCATTTTTTTCACTGCAT
TCTAGTTGTGGTTTGTCCAAACTCATCAATGTATCTTATCATGTCTGGATCAACTGGATAACTCAAGCTA
ACCAAAATCATCCCAAACTTCCCACCCCATACCCTATTACCACTGCCAATTACCTGTGGTTTCATTTACT
CTAAACCTGTGATTCCTCTGAATTATTTTCATTTTAAAGAAATTGTATTTGTTAAATATGTACTACAAAC
TTAGTAGTTGGAAGGGCTAATTCACTCCCAAAGAAGACAAGATATCCTTGATCTGTGGATCTACCACACA
CAAGGCTACTTCCCTGATTAGCAGAACTACACACCAGGGCCAGGGGTCAGATATCCACTGACCTTTGGAT
GGTGCTACAAGCTAGTACCAGTTGAGCCAGATAAGGTAGAAGAGGCCAATAAAGGAGAGAACACCAGCTT
GTTACACCCTGTGAGCCTGCATGGGATGGATGACCCGGAGAGAGAAGTGTTAGAGTGGAGGTTTGACAGC
CGCCTAGCATTTCATCACGTGGCCCGAGAGCTGCATCCGGAGTACTTCAAGAACTGCTGATATCGAGCTT
GCTACAAGGGACTTTCCGCTGGGGACTTTCCAGGGAGGCGTGGCCTGGGCGGGACTGGGGAGTGGCGAGC
CCTCAGATCCTGCATATAAGCAGCTGCTTTTTGCCTGTACTGGGTCTCTCTGGTTAGACCAGATCTGAGC
CTGGGAGCTCTCTGGCTAACTAGGGAACCCACTGCTTAAGCCTCAATAAAGCTTGCCTTGAGTGCTTCAA
GTAGTGTGTGCCCGTCTGTTGTGTGACTCTGGTAACTAGAGATCCCTCAGACCCTTTTAGTCAGTGTGGA
AAATCTCTAGCAGTGGCGCCCGAACAGGGACTTGAAAGCGAAAGGGAAACCAGAGGAGCTCTCTCGACGC
AGGACTCGGCTTGCTGAAGCGCGCACGGCAAGAGGCGAGGGGCGGCGACTGGTGAGTACGCCAAAAATTT
TGACTAGCGGAGGCTAGAAGGAGAGAGATGGGTGCGAGAGCGTCAGTATTAAGCGGGGGAGAATTAGATC
GCGATGGGAAAAAATTCGGTTAAGGCCAGGGGGAAAGAAAAAATATAAATTAAAACATATAGTATGGGCA
AGCAGGGAGCTAGAACGATTCGCAGTTAATCCTGGCCTGTTAGAAACATCAGAAGGCTGTAGACAAATAC
TGGGACAGCTACAACCATCCCTTCAGACAGGATCAGAAGAACTTAGATCATTATATAATACAGTAGCAAC
CCTCTATTGTGTGCATCAAAGGATAGAGATAAAAGACACCAAGGAAGCTTTAGACAAGATAGAGGAAGAG
CAAAACAAAAGTAAGACCACCGCACAGCAAGCGGCCGGCCGCTGATCTTCAGACCTGGAGGAGGAGATAT
GAGGGACAATTGGAGAAGTGAATTATATAAATATAAAGTAGTAAAAATTGAACCATTAGGAGTAGCACCC
ACCAAGGCAAAGAGAAGAGTGGTGCAGAGAGAAAAAAGAGCAGTGGGAATAGGAGCTTTGTTCCTTGGGT
TCTTGGGAGCAGCAGGAAGCACTATGGGCGCAGCGTCAATGACGCTGACGGTACAGGCCAGACAATTATT
GTCTGGTATAGTGCAGCAGCAGAACAATTTGCTGAGGGCTATTGAGGCGCAACAGCATCTGTTGCAACTC
ACAGTCTGGGGCATCAAGCAGCTCCAGGCAAGAATCCTGGCTGTGGAAAGATACCTAAAGGATCAACAGC
TCCTGGGGATTTGGGGTTGCTCTGGAAAACTCATTTGCACCACTGCTGTGCCTTGGAATGCTAGTTGGAG
TAATAAATCTCTGGAACAGATTTGGAATCACACGACCTGGATGGAGTGGGACAGAGAAATTAACAATTAC
ACAAGCTTAATACACTCCTTAATTGAAGAATCGCAAAACCAGCAAGAAAAGAATGAACAAGAATTATTGG
AATTAGATAAATGGGCAAGTTTGTGGAATTGGTTTAACATAACAAATTGGCTGTGGTATATAAAATTATT
CATAATGATAGTAGGAGGCTTGGTAGGTTTAAGAATAGTTTTTGCTGTACTTTCTATAGTGAATAGAGTT
AGGCAGGGATATTCACCATTATCGTTTCAGACCCACCTCCCAACCCCGAGGGGACCCGACAGGCCCGAAG
GAATAGAAGAAGAAGGTGGAGAGAGAGACAGAGACAGATCCATTCGATTAGTGAACGGATCTCGACGGTA
TCGCCTTTAAAAGAAAAGGGGGGATTGGGGGGTACAGTGCAGGGGAAAGAATAGTAGACATAATAGCAAC
AGACATACAAACTAAAGAATTACAAAAACAAATTACAAAAATTCAAAATTTTCGGGTTTATTACAGGGAC
AGCAGAGATCCAGTTTATCGATAAGCTTGGGAGTTCCGCGTTACATAACTTACGGTAAATGGCCCGCCTG
GCTGACCGCCCAACGACCCCCGCCCATTGACGTCAATAATGACGTATGTTCCCATAGTAACGCCAATAGG
GACTTTCCATTGACGTCAATGGGTGGAGTATTTACGGTAAACTGCCCACTTGGCAGTACATCAAGTGTAT
CATATGCCAAGTACGCCCCCTATTGACGTCAATGACGGTAAATGGCCCGCCTGGCATTATGCCCAGTACA
TGACCTTATGGGACTTTCCTACTTGGCAGTACATCTACGTATTAGTCATCGCTATTACCATGGTGATGCG
GTTTTGGCAGTACATCAATGGGCGTGGATAGCGGTTTGACTCACGGGGATTTCCAAGTCTCCACCCCATT
GACGTCAATGGGAGTTTGTTTTGGCACCAAAATCAACGGGACTTTCCAAAATGTCGTAACAACTCCGCCC
CATTGACGCAAATGGGCGGTAGGCGTGTACGGTGGGAGGTCTATATAAGCAGAGCTCGTTTAGTGAACCG
TCAGATCGCCTGGAGACGCCATCCACGCTGTTTTGACCTCCATAGAAGACACCGACTCTACTAGAGGATC
TATTTCCGGTGAATTCCTCGAGACTAGATCAACAAGTTTGTACAAAAAAGCAGGCTCCGCGGCCGCCCCC
TTCACCATGGACTACAAAGACGATGACGATAAAGGCATGAGCAAACGGAAGGCGCCGCAGGAGACTCTCA
ACGGGGGAATCACCGACATGCTCACAGAACTCGCAAACTTTGAGAAGAACGTGAGCCAAGCTATCCACAA
GTACAATGCTTACAGAAAAGCAGCATCTGTTATAGCAAAATACCCACACAAAATAAAGAGTGGAGCTGAA
GCTAAGAAATTGCCTGGAGTAGGAACAAAAATTGCTGAAAAGATTGATGAGTTTTTAGCAACTGGAAAAT
TACGTAAACTGGAAAAGATTCGGCAGGATGATACGAGTTCATCCATCAATTTCCTGACTCGAGTTAGTGG
CATTGGTCCATCTGCTGCAAGGAAGTTTGTAGATGAAGGAATTAAAACACTAGAAGATCTCAGAAAAAAT
GAAGATAAATTGAACCATCATCAGCGAATTGGGCTGAAATATTTTGGGGACTTTGAAAAAAGAATTCCTC
GTGAAGAGATGTTACAAATGCAAGATATTGTACTAAATGAAGTTAAAAAAGTGGATTCTGAATACATTGC
TACAGTCTGTGGCAGTTTCAGAAGAGGTGCAGAGTCCAGTGGTGACATGGATGTTCTCCTGACCCATCCC
AGCTTCACTTCAGAATCAACCAAACAGCCAAAACTGTTACATCAGGTTGTGGAGCAGTTACAAAAGGTTC
ATTTTATCACAGATACCCTGTCAAAGGGTGAGACAAAGTTCATGGGTGTTTGCCAGCTTCCCAGTAAAAA
TGATGAAAAAGAATATCCACACAGAAGAATTGCTATCAGGTTGATACCCAAAGATCAGTATTACTGTGGT
GTTCTCTATTTCACTGGGAGTGATATTTTCAATAAGAATATGAGGGCTCATGCCCTAGAAAAGGGTTTCA
CAATCAATGAGTACACCATCCGTCCCTTGGGAGTCACTGGAGTTGCAGGAGAACCCCTGCCAGTGGATAG
TGAAAAAGACATCTTTGATTACATCCAGTGGAAATACCGGGAACCCAAGGACCGGAGCGAATGAAAGGGT
GGGCGCGCCGACCCAGCTTTCTTGTACAAAGTGGTTGATCTAGTTCTAGAGCGGCCGCG
Features (pLannotate 1.2.2; 27 found; start..end, strand, type, name):
    119..581     +  misc_feature   IRES: internal ribosome entry site (IRES) of the encephalomyocarditis virus (EMCV)
    614..1211    +  CDS            PuroR (fragment): puromycin N-acetyltransferase; pac from Streptomyces alboniger; confers resistance to puromycin
   1227..1815    +  misc_feature   WPRE: woodchuck hepatitis virus posttranscriptional regulatory element
   1832..2350    +  CDS            nef (fragment): NEF_HV1BR - Experimental evidence at protein level: Swiss-Prot protein existence level 1. Extracellular Nef protein targets CD4(+) T-lymphocytes for apoptosis by interacting with CXCR4 surface receptors (PubMed:14990729). From Human immunodeficiency virus type 1 group M subtype B (isolate BRU/LAI) (HIV-1).
   2398..2655    +  LTR            5' LTR (truncated): truncated 5' long terminal repeat (LTR) from HIV-1
   2807..2823    -  protein_bind   lac operator: The lac repressor binds to the lac operator to inhibit transcription in E. coli. This inhibition can be relieved by adding lactose or isopropyl-β-D-thiogalactopyranoside (IPTG). lac repressor encoded by lacI
   2831..2861    -  promoter       lac promoter: promoter for the E. coli lac operon
   2876..2897    -  protein_bind   CAP binding site: CAP binding activates transcription in the presence of cAMP. E. coli catabolite activator protein
   2910..3002    -  CDS            lacI (fragment): lac repressor; lacI; The lac repressor binds to the lac operator to inhibit transcription in E. coli. This inhibition can be relieved by adding lactose or isopropyl-β-D-thiogalactopyranoside (IPTG).
   3185..3773    -  rep_origin     ori: high-copy-number ColE1/pMB1/pBR322/pUC origin of replication
   3944..4804    -  CDS            AmpR: β-lactamase; bla; confers resistance to ampicillin, carbenicillin, and related antibiotics
   4805..4909    -  promoter       AmpR promoter: bla
   4957..5091    +  polyA_signal   SV40 poly(A) signal: SV40 polyadenylation signal
   5258..5587    +  CDS            nef (fragment): NEF_HV1BR - Experimental evidence at protein level: Swiss-Prot protein existence level 1. Extracellular Nef protein targets CD4(+) T-lymphocytes for apoptosis by interacting with CXCR4 surface receptors (PubMed:14990729). From Human immunodeficiency virus type 1 group M subtype B (isolate BRU/LAI) (HIV-1).
   5635..5892    +  LTR            5' LTR (truncated): truncated 5' long terminal repeat (LTR) from HIV-1
   5939..6064    +  misc_feature   HIV-1 Ψ: packaging signal of human immunodeficiency virus type 1
   6048..6386    +  CDS            HIV-1 gag (fragment): gag protein from human immunodeficiency virus 1; gag
   6561..6794    +  misc_feature   RRE: The Rev response element (RRE) of HIV-1 allows for Rev-dependent mRNA export from the nucleus to the cytoplasm.
   7171..7271    +  CDS            Rev (fragment): human immunodeficiency virus 1 (HIV-1) Rev protein; rev; enhances nuclear export of unspliced and incompletely spliced viral mRNAs
   7286..7401    +  misc_feature   cPPT/CTS: central polypurine tract and central termination sequence of HIV-1 (lacking the first T)
   7459..7762    +  enhancer       CMV enhancer: human cytomegalovirus immediate early enhancer
   7763..7966    +  promoter       CMV promoter: human cytomegalovirus (CMV) immediate early promoter
   8082..8106    +  protein_bind   attB1: mutant version of attB; recombination site for the Gateway® BP reaction BP Clonase™
   8129..8153    +  CDS            3xFLAG (fragment): three tandem FLAG® epitope tags
   8157..9161    +  CDS            POLB: DPOLB_HUMAN - Experimental evidence at protein level: Swiss-Prot protein existence level 1. Repair polymerase that plays a key role in base-excision repair. Has 5'-deoxyribose-5-phosphate lyase (dRP lyase) activity that removes the 5' sugar phosphate and also acts as a DNA polymerase that adds one nucleotide to the 3' end of the arising single-nucleotide gap. Conducts 'gap-filling' DNA synthesis in a stepwise distributive fashion rather than in a processive fashion as for other DNA polymerases. From Homo sapiens (Human).
   9181..9205    -  protein_bind   attB2: mutant version of attB; recombination site for the Gateway® BP reaction BP Clonase™
   9210..9228    -  misc_feature   MCS (fragment): pBluescript multiple cloning site
