[The description below was written by a language model from this plasmid's Addgene catalogue record and pLannotate feature annotations shown in this document.]
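Description:
pLVX-Flag-Polß(D256A)-IRES-puro is an HIV-1-based lentiviral vector for mammalian expression of human DNA polymerase beta (POLB) carrying a D256A substitution and an N-terminal Flag tag. It was built by Gateway recombination into the pLVX-GWE-IRES-puro backbone, and the attB1 and attB2 sites left by that reaction flank the tagged open reading frame. In bacteria the plasmid replicates from a high-copy ColE1/pUC-type origin and is selected with ampicillin through the β-lactamase gene. The catalogue lists a total size of 9,279 bp, slightly larger than the 9,229 nt sequenced record used for the annotation.

The expression cassette is driven by the human CMV immediate-early enhancer and promoter. Downstream of the Flag-POLB coding sequence, an EMCV IRES allows translation of puromycin N-acetyltransferase from the same transcript, so puromycin-resistant cells should also express the polymerase. A WPRE follows to enhance transcript stability and expression. The viral framework comprises two HIV-1 LTR regions (both annotated by the software as truncated 5' LTRs with adjacent nef-derived sequence), the Ψ packaging signal with a partial gag fragment, the Rev response element for Rev-dependent nuclear export of the genomic RNA, and the cPPT/CTS element that aids nuclear import in transduced cells. No functional viral genes are annotated, so packaging functions and envelope must be supplied in trans.

POLB is the gap-filling polymerase and dRP lyase of base-excision repair. The record does not state the functional effect of D256A, but the stated purpose is stable, puromycin-selected expression of this mutant in mammalian cells, and the associated publication concerns the interaction of XRCC1 with polymerase beta in DNA repair.
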