Addgene plasmid #128677: pLVX-Flag-Polß(D256A)-IRES-puro
Purpose: mammalian expression of Flag-Polß(D256A) protein with puromycin selection
Depositing lab: Robert Sobol. Depositing organization: University of Pittsburgh (University, School of Medicine, and Cancer Institute). Publication: HSP90 regulates DNA repair via the interaction between XRCC1 and DNA polymerase beta. Fang Q, Inanc B, Schamus S, Wang XH, Wei L, Brown AR, Svilar D, Sugrue KF, Goellner EM, Zeng X, Yates NA, Lan L, Vens C, Sobol RW. Nat Commun. 2014 Nov 26;5:5513. doi: 10.1038/ncomms6513. PubMed 25423885.
Backbone
  Vector backbone: pLVX-GWE-IRES-puro
  Backbone size w/o insert (bp): 8247
  Total vector size (bp): 9279
  Vector type: Mammalian Expression, Lentiviral
  Selectable markers: Puromycin
Growth in bacteria
  Bacterial resistance: Ampicillin, 100 μg/mL
  Growth temperature: 37°C
  Growth strain: NEB Stable
  Copy number: Unknown
Gene/Insert
  Gene/Insert name: PolB (alt name: DNA polymerase beta)
  Species: H. sapiens (human)
  Insert size (bp): 1038
  Mutation: D256A
  GenBank ID: NM_002690
  Entrez Gene: POLB
  Promoter: CMV
  Tag / fusion protein: Flag (N terminal on insert)
  Cloning method: Gateway Cloning
  Sequencing primers: 5′ M13-forward for pNETR vector; 3′ M13-reverse for pENTR vector
Terms and licenses: Academic/Nonprofit Terms; Industry Terms: Not Available to Industry
How to cite: pLVX-Flag-Polß(D256A)-IRES-puro was a gift from Robert Sobol (Addgene plasmid # 128677 ; http://n2t.net/addgene:128677 ; RRID:Addgene_128677)
